Addgene plasmid #17225: pMIG-hOCT4
Depositing lab: George Daley. Depositing organization: Boston Children's Hospital. Publication: Reprogramming of human somatic cells to pluripotency with defined factors. Park IH, Zhao R, West JA, Yabuuchi A, Huo H, Ince TA, Lerou PH, Lensch MW, Daley GQ. Nature. 2008 Jan 10. 451(7175):141-6. 10.1038/nature06534 PubMed 18157115.
Backbone
  Vector backbone: pMIG
  Backbone size w/o insert (bp): 6500
  Vector type: Mammalian Expression, Retroviral
Growth in bacteria
  Bacterial resistance: Ampicillin, 100 μg/mL
  Growth temperature: 37°C
  Growth strain: Stbl3
  Copy number: Unknown
Gene/Insert
  Gene/Insert name: POU class 5 homeobox 1 (alt name: OCT4)
  Species: H. sapiens (human)
  Insert size (bp): 1083
  Entrez Gene: POU5F1 (a.k.a. OCT3, OCT4, OCT4Borf1, OTF-3, OTF3, OTF4, Oct-3, Oct-4, Oct3/4)
  Cloning method: Restriction Enzyme; 5′ cloning site EcoRI (not destroyed); 3′ cloning site BglII (not destroyed)
  Sequencing primers: 5′ pLXSN 5'
Terms and licenses: Academic/Nonprofit Terms; Industry Terms: Not Available to Industry
Depositor comments: Addgene has confirmed the presence of GFP in the pMIG vector backbone by sequencing, but the functionality of the GFP has not been confirmed. Note: Visit www.addgene.org/18119 to find the pMIG-cMyc used in this paper
How to cite: pMIG-hOCT4 was a gift from George Daley (Addgene plasmid # 17225 ; http://n2t.net/addgene:17225 ; RRID:Addgene_17225)
