[The description below was written by a language model from this plasmid's Addgene catalogue record and pLannotate feature annotations shown in this document.]
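Description:
pMIG-hOCT4 is a gammaretroviral expression vector built on the pMIG (MSCV-IRES-GFP type) backbone, carrying the human POU5F1 (OCT4) coding sequence for delivery into mammalian cells. In bacteria it is maintained through a high-copy ColE1/pUC-type origin and selected with ampicillin via the β-lactamase gene. The remaining bacterial annotations (fragments of lacI, lacZα, rop, bom and a tetracycline resistance gene, along with a lac promoter/operator) appear to be nonfunctional remnants of earlier cloning vectors.

The viral portion consists of 5′ and 3′ long terminal repeats from murine embryonic stem cell virus flanking the Ψ packaging signal and a truncated gag segment lacking its start codon, which together allow the transcript to be packaged into virions when the viral structural proteins are supplied in trans by packaging cells or helper plasmids. No internal promoter is annotated, so expression is presumably driven by the 5′ LTR. Downstream of the packaging region, the roughly 1.1 kb OCT4 open reading frame, cloned between EcoRI and BglII sites, is followed by an EMCV IRES and EGFP. This produces a single bicistronic transcript in which GFP fluorescence reports on transduced, OCT4-expressing cells. The repository confirmed the presence of GFP by sequencing but did not verify its function. A short sequence matching part of a 3xFLAG epitope is annotated just upstream of OCT4, though the catalogue entry mentions no tag, so whether it forms a functional fusion is unclear.

The plasmid was deposited in connection with work on reprogramming human somatic cells to pluripotency with defined factors. There it supplies OCT4, a transcription factor central to embryonic stem cell pluripotency, alongside companion factor vectors such as a pMIG-cMyc construct.
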