Features (pLannotate 1.2.2; 20 found; start..end, strand, type, name):
     62..90      +  CDS            3xFLAG (fragment): three tandem FLAG® epitope tags
     95..1174    +  CDS            POU5F1: PO5F1_HUMAN - Also known as OCT3, OCT4, OTF3. Experimental evidence at protein level: Swiss-Prot protein existence level 1. Transcription factor that binds to the octamer motif (5'- ATTTGCAT-3'). Forms a trimeric complex with SOX2 or SOX15 on DNA and controls the expression of a number of genes involved in embryonic development such as YES1, FGF4, UTF1 and ZFP206. Critical for early embryogenesis and for embryonic stem cell pluripotency. From Homo sapiens (Human).
   1279..1740    +  misc_feature   IRES: internal ribosome entry site (IRES) of the encephalomyocarditis virus (EMCV)
   1745..2464    +  CDS            EGFP: the original enhanced GFP (Yang et al., 1996) mammalian codon-optimized
   2519..3033    +  LTR            3' LTR: 3' long terminal repeat from murine embryonic stem cell virus
   3195..3211    -  protein_bind   lac operator: The lac repressor binds to the lac operator to inhibit transcription in E. coli. This inhibition can be relieved by adding lactose or isopropyl-β-D-thiogalactopyranoside (IPTG). lac repressor encoded by lacI
   3219..3249    -  promoter       lac promoter: promoter for the E. coli lac operon
   3264..3285    -  protein_bind   CAP binding site: CAP binding activates transcription in the presence of cAMP. E. coli catabolite activator protein
   3298..3390    -  CDS            lacI (fragment): lac repressor; lacI; The lac repressor binds to the lac operator to inhibit transcription in E. coli. This inhibition can be relieved by adding lactose or isopropyl-β-D-thiogalactopyranoside (IPTG).
   3573..4161    -  rep_origin     ori: high-copy-number ColE1/pMB1/pBR322/pUC origin of replication
   4332..5192    -  CDS            AmpR: β-lactamase; bla; confers resistance to ampicillin, carbenicillin, and related antibiotics
   5193..5297    -  promoter       AmpR promoter: bla
   5392..5427    +  CDS            rop (fragment): Rop protein, which maintains plasmids at low copy number; rop
   5529..5628    +  misc_feature   bom (fragment): basis of mobility region from pBR322
   5634..5783    -  CDS            lacZα (fragment): LacZα fragment of β-galactosidase; lacZ fragment
   5783..5984    -  CDS            TcR (fragment): tetracycline efflux protein; tet; confers resistance to tetracycline
   5985..6083    +  CDS            env (fragment): murine leukemia virus gPr80 envelope polyprotein precursor; env; proteolytically cleaved into gp70SU and p15TM subunits
   6125..6641    +  LTR            5' LTR: 5' long terminal repeat from murine embryonic stem cell virus
   6705..7046    +  misc_feature   MESV Ψ: packaging signal of murine embryonic stem cell virus
   7113..45      +  CDS            gag (truncated) (across the origin): truncated Moloney murine leukemia virus (MMLV) gag gene lacking the start codon
>Addgene plasmid #17225 | pMIG-hOCT4 | addgene full sequence | sequence record 106100 | Addgene NGS Result
CCTCGATCCTCCCTTTATCCAGCCCTCACTCCTTCTCTAGGCGCCGGAATTGTCCACCATGGATTACAAG
GATGACGACGATAAGATCGAATTCATGGCGGGACACCTGGCTTCGGATTTCGCCTTCTCGCCCCCTCCAG
GTGGTGGAGGTGATGGGCCAGGGGGGCCGGAGCCGGGCTGGGTTGATCCTCGGACCTGGCTAAGCTTCCA
AGGCCCTCCTGGAGGGCCAGGAATCGGGCCGGGGGTTGGGCCAGGCTCTGAGGTGTGGGGGATTCCCCCA
TGCCCCCCGCCGTATGAGTTCTGTGGGGGGATGGCGTACTGTGGGCCCCAGGTTGGAGTGGGGCTAGTGC
CCCAAGGCGGCTTGGAGACCTCTCAGCCTGAGGGCGAAGCAGGAGTCGGGGTGGAGAGCAACTCCGATGG
GGCCTCCCCGGAGCCCTGCACCGTCACCCCTGGTGCCGTGAAGCTGGAGAAGGAGAAGCTGGAGCAAAAC
CCGGAGGAGTCCCAGGACATCAAAGCTCTGCAGAAAGAACTCGAGCAATTTGCCAAGCTCCTGAAGCAGA
AGAGGATCACCCTGGGATATACACAGGCCGATGTGGGGCTCACCCTGGGGGTTCTATTTGGGAAGGTATT
CAGCCAAACGACCATCTGCCGCTTTGAGGCTCTGCAGCTTAGCTTCAAGAACATGTGTAAGCTGCGGCCC
TTGCTGCAGAAGTGGGTGGAGGAAGCTGACAACAATGAAAATCTTCAGGAGATATGCAAAGCAGAAACCC
TCGTGCAGGCCCGAAAGAGAAAGCGAACCAGTATCGAGAACCGAGTGAGAGGCAACCTGGAGAATTTGTT
CCTGCAGTGCCCGAAACCGACACTGCAGCAGATCAGCCACATCGCCCAGCAGCTTGGGCTCGAGAAGGAT
GTGGTCCGAGTGTGGTTCTGTAACCGGCGCCAGAAGGGCAAGCGATCAAGCAGCGACTATGCACAACGAG
AGGATTTTGAGGCTGCTGGGTCTCCTTTCTCAGGGGGACCAGTGTCCTTTCCTCTGGCCCCAGGGCCCCA
TTTTGGTACCCCAGGCTATGGGAGCCCTCACTTCACTGCACTGTACTCCTCGGTCCCTTTCCCTGAGGGG
GAAGCCTTTCCCCCTGTCTCCGTCACCACTCTGGGCTCTCCCATGCATTCAAACTGAAGATCTCTGGTAC
CTCAAGGCTACGGCCACCCAAACTAACCGACTCACTGGGAGACATCGTCGACGTTATTTTCCACCATATT
GCCGTCTTTTGGCAATGTGAGGGCCCGGAAACCTGGCCCTGTCTTCTTGACGAGCATTCCTAGGGGTCTT
TCCCCTCTCGCCAAAGGAATGCAAGGTCTGTTGAATGTCGTGAAGGAAGCAGTTCCTCTGGAAGCTTCTT
GAAGACAAACAACGTCTGTAGCGACCCTTTGCAGGCAGCGGAACCCCCCACCTGGCGACAGGTGCCTCTG
CGGCCAAAAGCCACGTGTATAAGATACACCTGCAAAGGCGGCACAACCCCAGTGCCACGTTGTGAGTTGG
ATAGTTGTGGAAAGAGTCAAATGGCTCACCTCAAGCGTATTCAACAAGGGGCTGAAGGATGCCCAGAAGG
TACCCCATTGTATGGGATCTGATCTGGGGCCTCGGTGCACATGCTTTACATGTGTTTAGTCGAGGTTAAA
AAACGTCTAGGCCCCCCGAACCACGGGGACGTGGTTTTCCTTTGAAAAACACGATGATAATACCATGGTG
AGCAAGGGCGAGGAGCTGTTCACCGGGGTGGTGCCCATCCTGGTCGAGCTGGACGGCGACGTAAACGGCC
ACAAGTTCAGCGTGTCTGGCGAGGGCGAGGGCGATGCCACCTACGGCAAGCTGACCCTGAAGTTCATCTG
CACCACCGGCAAGCTGCCCGTGCCCTGGCCCACCCTCGTGACCACCCTGACCTACGGCGTGCAGTGCTTC
AGCCGCTACCCCGACCACATGAAGCAGCACGACTTCTTCAAGTCCGCCATGCCCGAAGGCTACGTCCAGG
AGCGCACCATCTTCTTCAAGGACGACGGCAACTACAAGACCCGCGCCGAGGTGAAGTTCGAGGGCGACAC
CCTGGTGAACCGCATCGAGCTGAAGGGCATCGACTTCAAGGAGGACGGCAACATCCTGGGGCACAAGCTG
GAGTACAACTACAACAGCCACAACGTCTATATCATGGCCGACAAGCAGAAGAACGGCATCAAGGCGAACT
TCAAGATCCGCCACAACATCGAGGACGGCAGCGTGCAGCTCGCCGACCACTACCAGCAGAACACCCCCAT
CGGCGACGGCCCCGTGCTGCTGCCCGACAACCACTACCTGAGCACCCAGTCCGCCCTGAGCAAAGACCCC
AACGAGAAGCGCGATCACATGGTCCTGCTGGAGTTCGTGACCGCCGCCGGGATCACTCTCGGCATGGACG
AGCTGTACAAGTAAGTCGACATCGCGATAAAATAAAAGATTTTATTTAGTCTCCAGAAAAAGGGGGGAAT
GAAAGACCCCACCTGTAGGTTTGGCAAGCTAGCTTAAGTAACGCCATTTTGCAAGGCATGGAAAATACAT
AACTGAGAATAGAGAAGTTCAGATCAAGGTTAGGAACAGAGAGACAGCAGAATATGGGCCAAACAGGATA
TCTGTGGTAAGCAGTTCCTGCCCCGGCTCAGGGCCAAGAACAGATGGTCCCCAGATGCGGTCCCGCCCTC
AGCAGTTTCTAGAGAACCATCAGATGTTTCCAGGGTGCCCCAAGGACCTGAAATGACCCTGTGCCTTATT
TGAACTAACCAATCAGTTCGCTTCTCGCTTCTGTTCGCGCGCTTCTGCTCCCCGAGCTCAATAAAAGAGC
CCACAACCCCTCACTCGGCGCGCCAGTCCTCCGATAGACTGCGTCGCCCGGGTACCCGTGTATCCAATAA
ACCCTCTTGCAGTTGCATCCGACTTGTGGTCTCGCTGTTCCTTGGGAGGGTCTCCTCTGAGTGATTGACT
ACCCGTCAGCGGGGGTCTTTCATGGGTAACAGTTTCTTGAAGTTGGAGAACAACATTCTGAGGGTAGGAG
TCGAATATTAAGTAATCCTGACTCAATTAGCCACTGTTTTGAATCCACATACTCCAATACTCCTGAAATA
GTTCATTATGGACAGCGCAGAAAGAGCTGGGGAGAATTGTGAAATTGTTATCCGCTCACAATTCCACACA
ACATACGAGCCGGAAGCATAAAGTGTAAAGCCTGGGGTGCCTAATGAGTGAGCTAACTCACATTAATTGC
GTTGCGCTCACTGCCCGCTTTCCAGTCGGGAAACCTGTCGTGCCAGCTGCATTAATGAATCGGCCAACGC
GCGGGGAGAGGCGGTTTGCGTATTGGGCGCTCTTCCGCTTCCTCGCTCACTGACTCGCTGCGCTCGGTCG
TTCGGCTGCGGCGAGCGGTATCAGCTCACTCAAAGGCGGTAATACGGTTATCCACAGAATCAGGGGATAA
CGCAGGAAAGAACATGTGAGCAAAAGGCCAGCAAAAGGCCAGGAACCGTAAAAAGGCCGCGTTGCTGGCG
TTTTTCCATAGGCTCCGCCCCCCTGACGAGCATCACAAAAATCGACGCTCAAGTCAGAGGTGGCGAAACC
CGACAGGACTATAAAGATACCAGGCGTTTCCCCCTGGAAGCTCCCTCGTGCGCTCTCCTGTTCCGACCCT
GCCGCTTACCGGATACCTGTCCGCCTTTCTCCCTTCGGGAAGCGTGGCGCTTTCTCATAGCTCACGCTGT
AGGTATCTCAGTTCGGTGTAGGTCGTTCGCTCCAAGCTGGGCTGTGTGCACGAACCCCCCGTTCAGCCCG
ACCGCTGCGCCTTATCCGGTAACTATCGTCTTGAGTCCAACCCGGTAAGACACGACTTATCGCCACTGGC
AGCAGCCACTGGTAACAGGATTAGCAGAGCGAGGTATGTAGGCGGTGCTACAGAGTTCTTGAAGTGGTGG
CCTAACTACGGCTACACTAGAAGAACAGTATTTGGTATCTGCGCTCTGCTGAAGCCAGTTACCTTCGGAA
AAAGAGTTGGTAGCTCTTGATCCGGCAAACAAACCACCGCTGGTAGCGGTGGTTTTTTTGTTTGCAAGCA
GCAGATTACGCGCAGAAAAAAAGGATCTCAAGAAGATCCTTTGATCTTTTCTACGGGGTCTGACGCTCAG
TGGAACGAAAACTCACGTTAAGGGATTTTGGTCATGAGATTATCAAAAAGGATCTTCACCTAGATCCTTT
TAAATTAAAAATGAAGTTTTAAATCAATCTAAAGTATATATGAGTAAACTTGGTCTGACAGTTACCAATG
CTTAATCAGTGAGGCACCTATCTCAGCGATCTGTCTATTTCGTTCATCCATAGTTGCCTGACTCCCCGTC
GTGTAGATAACTACGATACGGGAGGGCTTACCATCTGGCCCCAGTGCTGCAATGATACCGCGAGACCCAC
GCTCACCGGCTCCAGATTTATCAGCAATAAACCAGCCAGCCGGAAGGGCCGAGCGCAGAAGTGGTCCTGC
AACTTTATCCGCCTCCATCCAGTCTATTAATTGTTGCCGGGAAGCTAGAGTAAGTAGTTCGCCAGTTAAT
AGTTTGCGCAACGTTGTTGCCATTGCTACAGGCATCGTGGTGTCACGCTCGTCGTTTGGTATGGCTTCAT
TCAGCTCCGGTTCCCAACGATCAAGGCGAGTTACATGATCCCCCATGTTGTGCAAAAAAGCGGTTAGCTC
CTTCGGTCCTCCGATCGTTGTCAGAAGTAAGTTGGCCGCAGTGTTATCACTCATGGTTATGGCAGCACTG
CATAATTCTCTTACTGTCATGCCATCCGTAAGATGCTTTTCTGTGACTGGTGAGTACTCAACCAAGTCAT
TCTGAGAATAGTGTATGCGGCGACCGAGTTGCTCTTGCCCGGCGTCAATACGGGATAATACCGCGCCACA
TAGCAGAACTTTAAAAGTGCTCATCATTGGAAAACGTTCTTCGGGGCGAAAACTCTCAAGGATCTTACCG
CTGTTGAGATCCAGTTCGATGTAACCCACTCGTGCACCCAACTGATCTTCAGCATCTTTTACTTTCACCA
GCGTTTCTGGGTGAGCAAAAACAGGAAGGCAAAATGCCGCAAAAAAGGGAATAAGGGCGACACGGAAATG
TTGAATACTCATACTCTTCCTTTTTCAATATTATTGAAGCATTTATCAGGGTTATTGTCTCATGAGCGGA
TACATATTTGAATGTATTTAGAAAAATAAACAAATAGGGGTTCCGCGCACATTTCCCCGAAAAGTGCCAC
CTGACGTCTAAGAAACCATTATTATCATGACATTAACCTATAAAAATAGGCGTATCACGAGGCCCTTTCG
TCTCGCGCGTTTCGGTGATGACGGTGAAAACCTCTGACACATGCAGCTCCCGGAGACGGTCACAGCTTGT
CTGTAAGCGGATGCCGGGAGCAGACAAGCCCGTCAGGGCGCGTCAGCGGGTGTTGGCGGGTGTCGGGGCT
GGCTTAACTATGCGGCATCAGAGCAGATTGTACTGAGAGTGCACCATATGCGGTGTGAAATACCGCACAG
ATGCGTAAGGAGAAAATACCGCATCAGGCGCCATTCGCCATTCAGGCTGCGCAACTGTTGGGAAGGGCGA
TCGGTGCGGGCCTCTTCGCTATTACGCCAGCTGGCGAAAGGGGGATGTGCTGCAAGGCGATTAAGTTGGG
TAACGCCAGGGTTTTCCCAGTCACGACGTTGTAAAACGACGGCGCAAGGAATGGTGCATGCAAGGAGATG
GCGCCCAACAGTCCCCCGGCCACGGGGCCTGCCACCATACCCACGCCGAAACAAGCGCTCATGAGCCCGA
AGTGGCGAGCCCGATCTTCCCCATCGGTGATGTCGGCGATATAGGCGCCAGCAACCGCACCTGTGGCGCC
GGTGATGCCGGCCACGATGCGTCCGGCGTAGAGGCGATTAGTCCAATTTGTTAAAGACAGGATATCAGTG
GTCCAGGCTCTAGTTTTGACTCAACAATATCACCAGCTGAAGCCTATAGAGTACGAGCCATAGATAAAAT
AAAAGATTTTATTTAGTCTCCAGAAAAAGGGGGGAATGAAAGACCCCACCTGTAGGTTTGGCAAGCTAGC
TTAAGTAACGCCATTTTGCAAGGCATGGAAAATACATAACTGAGAATAGAGAAGTTCAGATCAAGGTTAG
GAACAGAGAGACAGCAGAATATGGGCCAAACAGGATATCTGTGGTAAGCAGTTCCTGCCCCGGCTCAGGG
CCAAGAACAGATGGTCCCCAGATGCGGTCCCGCCCTCAGCAGTTTCTAGAGAACCATCAGATGTTTCCAG
GGTGCCCCAAGGACCTGAAATGACCCTGTGCCTTATTTGAACTAACCAATCAGTTCGCTTCTCGCTTCTG
TTCGCGCGCTTCTGCTCCCCGAGCTCAATAAAAGAGCCCACAACCCCTCACTCGGCGCGCCAGTCCTCCG
ATAGACTGCGTCGCCCGGGTACCCGTATTCCCAATAAAGCCTCTTGCTGTTTGCATCCGAATCGTGGACT
CGCTGATCCTTGGGAGGGTCTCCTCAGATTGATTGACTGCCCACCTCGGGGGTCTTTCATTTGGAGGTTC
CACCGAGATTTGGAGACCCCTGCCCAGGGACCACCGACCCCCCCGCCGGGAGGTAAGCTGGCCAGCGGTC
GTTTCGTGTCTGTCTCTGTCTTTGTGCGTGTTTGTGCCGGCATCTAATGTTTGCGCCTGCGTCTGTACTA
GTTAGCTAACTAGCTCTGTATCTGGCGGACCCGTGGTGGAACTGACGAGTTCTGAACACCCGGCCGCAAC
CCTGGGAGACGTCCCAGGGACTTTGGGGGCCGTTTTTGTGGCCCGACCTGAGGAAGGGAGTCGATGTGGA
ATCCGACCCCGTCAGGATATGTGGTTCTGGTAGGAGACGAGAACCTAAAACAGTTCCCGCCTCCGTCTGA
ATTTTTGCTTTCGGTTTGGAACCGAAGCCGCGCGTCTTGTCTGCTGCAGCGCTGCAGCATCGTTCTGTGT
TGTCTCTGTCTGACTGTGTTTCTGTATTTGTCTGAAAATTAGGGCCAGACTGTTACCACTCCCTTAAGTT
TGACCTTAGGTCACTGGAAAGATGTCGAGCGGATCGCTCACAACCAGTCGGTAGATGTCAAGAAGAGACG
TTGGGTTACCTTCTGCTCTGCAGAATGGCCAACCTTTAACGTCGGATGGCCGCGAGACGGCACCTTTAAC
CGAGACCTCATCACCCAGGTTAAGATCAAGGTCTTTTCACCTGGCCCGCATGGACACCCAGACCAGGTCC
CCTACATCGTGACCTGGGAAGCCTTGGCTTTTGACCCCCCTCCCTGGGTCAAGCCCTTTGTACACCCTAA
GCCTCCGCCTCCTCTTCCTCCATCCGCCCCGTCTCTCCCCCTTGAACCTCCTCGTTCGACCCCG
