>Addgene plasmid #17225 | pMIG-hOCT4 | addgene partial sequence | sequence record 22801 | 17225 with pLXSN-5
CCNANTCCTTNTCGCCCTACTCCTTCTCTAGGCGCCGGAATTGTCCACCATGGATTACAAGGATGACGAC
GATAAGATCGAATTCATGGCGGGACACCTGGCTTCGGATTTCGCCTTCTCGCCCCCTCCAGGTGGTGGAG
GTGATGGGCCAGGGGGGCCGGAGCCGGGCTGGGTTGATCCTCGGACCTGGCTAAGCTTCCAAGGCCCTCC
TGGAGGGCCAGGAATCGGGCCGGGGGTTGGGCCAGGCTCTGAGGTGTGGGGGATTCCCCCATGCCCCCCG
CCGTATGAGTTCTGTGGGGGGATGGCGTACTGTGGGCCCCAGGTTGGAGTGGGGCTAGTGCCCCAAGGCG
GCTTGGAGACCTCTCANCCTGAGGGCGA
